>Addgene plasmid #112259 | pcDNA3.1_C-6His-Stx17 | addgene full sequence | sequence record 217085 | Addgene NGS Result
GACGGATCGGGAGATCTCCCGATCCCCTATGGTGCACTCTCAGTACAATCTGCTCTGATGCCGCATAGTT
AAGCCAGTATCTGCTCCCTGCTTGTGTGTTGGAGGTCGCTGAGTAGTGCGCGAGCAAAATTTAAGCTACA
ACAAGGCAAGGCTTGACCGACAATTGCATGAAGAATCTGCTTAGGGTTAGGCGTTTTGCGCTGCTTCGCG
ATGTACGGGCCAGATATACGCGTTGACATTGATTATTGACTAGTTATTAATAGTAATCAATTACGGGGTC
ATTAGTTCATAGCCCATATATGGAGTTCCGCGTTACATAACTTACGGTAAATGGCCCGCCTGGCTGACCG
CCCAACGACCCCCGCCCATTGACGTCAATAATGACGTATGTTCCCATAGTAACGCCAATAGGGACTTTCC
ATTGACGTCAATGGGTGGAGTATTTACGGTAAACTGCCCACTTGGCAGTACATCAAGTGTATCATATGCC
AAGTACGCCCCCTATTGACGTCAATGACGGTAAATGGCCCGCCTGGCATTATGCCCAGTACATGACCTTA
TGGGACTTTCCTACTTGGCAGTACATCTACGTATTAGTCATCGCTATTACCATGGTGATGCGGTTTTGGC
AGTACATCAATGGGCGTGGATAGCGGTTTGACTCACGGGGATTTCCAAGTCTCCACCCCATTGACGTCAA
TGGGAGTTTGTTTTGGCACCAAAATCAACGGGACTTTCCAAAATGTCGTAACAACTCCGCCCCATTGACG
CAAATGGGCGGTAGGCGTGTACGGTGGGAGGTCTATATAAGCAGAGCTCTCTGGCTAACTAGAGAACCCA
CTGCTTACTGGCTTATCGAAATTAATACGACTCACTATAGGGAGACCCAAGCTGGCTAGCGTTTAAACTT
AAGCTTGGTACCGAGCTCGGATCCATGTCAGAGGACGAGGAGAAAGTGAAGCTGCGGAGACTGGAGCCTG
CCATTCAGAAGTTTACCAAGATTGTCATCCCCACAGACCTGGAGCGGCTGCGCAAGCACCAGATCAACAT
CGAGAAGTACCAGAGGTGCAGAATCTGGGACAAGCTGCACGAGGAGCACATCAACGCTGGAAGGACAGTG
CAGCAGCTGCGGTCCAACATCCGCGAGATGGAGAAGCTGTGCCTGAAGGTGCACAAGGACGATCTGGTGC
TGCTGAAGAGGATGATCGATCCTGTGAAGGAGGCCGCTGCCACCGCCACAGCTGAGTTCCTGCAGCTGCA
CCTGGAGTCTGTGGAGGAGCTGAAGAAGCAGGTGAACGACGAGGAGCTGCTGCAGCCATCCCTGACCAGA
TCTACCACAGTGGATGGAGTGCTGCACACAGGAGAGGCTGAGGCTGCTTCTCAGAGCCTGACCCAGATCT
ACGCTCTGCCCGAGATCCCTCAGGACCAGAACGCTGCCGAGAGCTGGGAGACACTGGAGGCCGACCTGAT
CGAGCTGAGCCACCTGGTGACCGATATGTCCCTGCTGGTGAGCTCCCAGCAGGAGAAGATCGACTCTATC
GCCGATCACGTGAACAGCGCCGCCGTGAACGTGGAGGAGGGAACAAAGAACCTGCAGAAGGCTGCCAAGT
ACAAGCTGGCTGCCCTGCCAGTGGCTGGCGCTCTGATCGGAGGAGTGGTGGGAGGACCAATCGGACTGCT
GGCTGGCTTCAAGGTGGCTGGAATCGCTGCCGCTCTGGGAGGAGGCGTGCTGGGCTTTACCGGAGGCAAG
CTGATCCAGAGGAGAAAGCAGAAGATGATGGAGAAACTCACATCATCCTGCCCAGACCTGCCCTCACAGT
CAGATAAGAAGAGAAGCGAATTCTGCAGATATCCAGCACAGTGGCGGCCGCTCGAGTCTAGAGGGCCCCA
TCATCACCATCACCATTGATAAACCCGCTGATCAGCCTCGACTGTGCCTTCTAGTTGCCAGCCATCTGTT
GTTTGCCCCTCCCCCGTGCCTTCCTTGACCCTGGAAGGTGCCACTCCCACTGTCCTTTCCTAATAAAATG
AGGAAATTGCATCGCATTGTCTGAGTAGGTGTCATTCTATTCTGGGGGGTGGGGTGGGGCAGGACAGCAA
GGGGGAGGATTGGGAAGACAATAGCAGGCATGCTGGGGATGCGGTGGGCTCTATGGCTTCTGAGGCGGAA
AGAACCAGCTGGGGCTCTAGGGGGTATCCCC
[124 nt withheld, positions 2202-2325]
C
[91 nt withheld, positions 2327-2417]
A
[49 nt withheld, positions 2419-2467]
CCTTTGACGTTGGAGTCCACGTTCTTT
[37 nt withheld, positions 2495-2531]
ACCCTATCTCGGTCTATTCTTTTGATTTATAAGGGATTTTGCCGATTTCGGCCTATTGGTTAAAAAATGA
GCTGATTTAACAAAAATTTAACGCGAATTAATTCTGTGGAATGTGTGTCAGTTAGGGTGTGGAAAGTCCC
CAGGCTCCCCAGCAGGCAGAAGTATGCAAAGCATGCATCTCAATTAGTCAGCAACCAGGTGTGGAAAGTC
CCCAGGCTCCCCAGCAGGCAGAAGTATGCAAAGCATGCATCTCAATTAGTCAGCAACCATAGTCCCGCCC
CTAACTCCGCCCATCCCGCCCCTAACTCCGCCCAGTTCCGCCCATTCTCCGCCCCATGGCTGACTAATTT
TTTTTATTTATGCAGAGGCCGAGGCCGCCTCTGCCTCTGAGCTATTCCAGAAGTAGTGAGGAGGCTTTTT
TGGAGGCCTAGGCTTTTGCAAAAAGCTCCCGGGAGCTTGTATATCCATTTTCGGATCTGATCAAGAGACA
GGATGAGGATCGTTTCGCATGATTGAACAAGATGGATTGCACGCAGGTTCTCCGGCCGCTTGGGTGGAGA
GGCTATTCGGCTATGACTGGGCACAACAGACAATCGGCTGCTCTGATGCCGCCGTGTTCCGGCTGTCAGC
GCAGGGGCGCCCGGTTCTTTTTGTCAAGACCGACCTGTCCGGTGCCCTGAATGAACTGCAGGACGAGGCA
GCGCGGCTATCGTGGCTGGCCACGACGGGCGTTCCTTGCGCAGCTGTGCTCGACGTTGTCACTGAAGCGG
GAAGGGACTGGCTGCTATTGGGCGAAGTGCCGGGGCAGGATCTCCTGTCATCTCACCTTGCTCCTGCCGA
GAAAGTATCCATCATGGCTGATGCAATGCGGCGGCTGCATACGCTTGATCCGGCTACCTGCCCATTCGAC
CACCAAGCGAAACATCGCATCGAGCGAGCACGTACTCGGATGGAAGCCGGTCTTGTCGATCAGGATGATC
TGGACGAAGAGCATCAGGGGCTCGCGCCAGCCGAACTGTTCGCCAGGCTCAAGGCGCGCATGCCCGACGG
CGAGGATCTCGTCGTGACCCATGGCGATGCCTGCTTGCCGAATATCATGGTGGAAAATGGCCGCTTTTCT
GGATTCATCGACTGTGGCCGGCTGGGTGTGGCGGACCGCTATCAGGACATAGCGTTGGCTACCCGTGATA
TTGCTGAAGAGCTTGGCGGCGAATGGGCTGACCGCTTCCTCGTGCTTTACGGTATCGCCGCTCCCGATTC
GCAGCGCATCGCCTTCTATCGCCTTCTTGACGAGTTCTTCTGAGCGGGACTCTGGGGTTCGAAATGACCG
ACCAAGCGACGCCCAACCTGCCATCACGAGATTTCGATTCCACCGCCGCCTTCTATGAAAGGTTGGGCTT
CGGAATCGTTTTCCGGGACGCCGGCTGGATGATCCTCCAGCGCGGGGATCTCATGCTGGAGTTCTTCGCC
CACCCCAACTTGTTTATTGCAGCTTATAATGGTTACAAATAAAGCAATAGCATCACAAATTTCACAAATA
AAGCATTTTTTTCACTGCATTCTAGTTGTGGTTTGTCCAAACTCATCAATGTATCTTATCATGTCTGTAT
ACCGTCGACCTCTAGCTAGAGCTTGGCGTAATCATGGTCATAGCTGTTTCCTGTGTGAAATTGTTATCCG
CTCACAATTCCACACAACATACGAGCCGGAAGCATAAAGTGTAAAGCCTGGGGTGCCTAATGAGTGAGCT
AACTCACATTAATTGCGTTGCGCTCACTGCCCGCTTTCCAGTCGGGAAACCTGTCGTGCCAGCTGCATTA
ATGAATCGGCCAACGCGCGGGGAGAGGCGGTTTGCGTATTGGGCGCTCTTCCGCTTCCTCGCTCACTGAC
TCGCTGCGCTCGGTCGTTCGGCTGCGGCGAGCGGTATCAGCTCACTCAAAGGCGGTAATACGGTTATCCA
CAGAATCAGGGGATAACGCAGGAAAGAACATGTGAGCAAAAGGCCAGCAAAAGGCCAGGAACCGTAAAAA
GGCCGCGTTGCTGGCGTTTTTCCATAGGCTCCGCCCCCCTGACGAGCATCACAAAAATCGACGCTCAAGT
CAGAGGTGGCGAAACCCGACAGGACTATAAAGATACCAGGCGTTTCCCCCTGGAAGCTCCCTCGTGCGCT
CTCCTGTTCCGACCCTGCCGCTTACCGGATACCTGTCCGCCTTTCTCCCTTCGGGAAGCGTGGCGCTTTC
TCATAGCTCACGCTGTAGGTATCTCAGTTCGGTGTAGGTCGTTCGCTCCAAGCTGGGCTGTGTGCACGAA
CCCCCCGTTCAGCCCGACCGCTGCGCCTTATCCGGTAACTATCGTCTTGAGTCCAACCCGGTAAGACACG
ACTTATCGCCACTGGCAGCAGCCACTGGTAACAGGATTAGCAGAGCGAGGTATGTAGGCGGTGCTACAGA
GTTCTTGAAGTGGTGGCCTAACTACGGCTACACTAGAAGAACAGTATTTGGTATCTGCGCTCTGCTGAAG
CCAGTTACCTTCGGAAAAAGAGTTGGTAGCTCTTGATCCGGCAAACAAACCACCGCTGGTAGCGGTGGTT
TTTTTGTTTGCAAGCAGCAGATTACGCGCAGAAAAAAAGGATCTCAAGAAGATCCTTTGATCTTTTCTAC
GGGGTCTGACGCTCAGTGGAACGAAAACTCACGTTAAGGGATTTTGGTCATGAGATTATCAAAAAGGATC
TTCACCTAGATCCTTTTAAATTAAAAATGAAGTTTTAAATCAATCTAAAGTATATATGAGTAAACTTGGT
CTGACAGTTACCAATGCTTAATCAGTGAGGCACCTATCTCAGCGATCTGTCTATTTCGTTCATCCATAGT
TGCCTGACTCCCCGTCGTGTAGATAACTACGATACGGGAGGGCTTACCATCTGGCCCCAGTGCTGCAATG
ATACCGCGAGACCCACGCTCACCGGCTCCAGATTTATCAGCAATAAACCAGCCAGCCGGAAGGGCCGAGC
GCAGAAGTGGTCCTGCAACTTTATCCGCCTCCATCCAGTCTATTAATTGTTGCCGGGAAGCTAGAGTAAG
TAGTTCGCCAGTTAATAGTTTGCGCAACGTTGTTGCCATTGCTACAGGCATCGTGGTGTCACGCTCGTCG
TTTGGTATGGCTTCATTCAGCTCCGGTTCCCAACGATCAAGGCGAGTTACATGATCCCCCATGTTGTGCA
AAAAAGCGGTTAGCTCCTTCGGTCCTCCGATCGTTGTCAGAAGTAAGTTGGCCGCAGTGTTATCACTCAT
GGTTATGGCAGCACTGCATAATTCTCTTACTGTCATGCCATCCGTAAGATGCTTTTCTGTGACTGGTGAG
TACTCAACCAAGTCATTCTGAGAATAGTGTATGCGGCGACCGAGTTGCTCTTGCCCGGCGTCAATACGGG
ATAATACCGCGCCACATAGCAGAACTTTAAAAGTGCTCATCATTGGAAAACGTTCTTCGGGGCGAAAACT
CTCAAGGATCTTACCGCTGTTGAGATCCAGTTCGATGTAACCCACTCGTGCACCCAACTGATCTTCAGCA
TCTTTTACTTTCACCAGCGTTTCTGGGTGAGCAAAAACAGGAAGGCAAAATGCCGCAAAAAAGGGAATAA
GGGCGACACGGAAATGTTGAATACTCATACTCTTCCTTTTTCAATATTATTGAAGCATTTATCAGGGTTA
TTGTCTCATGAGCGGATACATATTTGAATGTATTTAGAAAAATAAACAAATAGGGGTTCCGCGCACATTT
CCCCGAAAAGTGCCACCTGACGTC
Features (pLannotate 1.2.2; 20 found; start..end, strand, type, name):
     28..80      -  misc_feature   bom (fragment): basis of mobility region from pBR322
    235..614     +  enhancer       CMV enhancer: human cytomegalovirus immediate early enhancer
    615..818     +  promoter       CMV promoter: human cytomegalovirus (CMV) immediate early promoter
    814..847     +  LTR            5' LTR (truncated) (fragment): truncated 5' long terminal repeat (LTR) from HIV-1
    863..881     +  promoter       T7 promoter: promoter for bacteriophage T7 RNA polymerase
    935..1837    +  CDS            Stx17: STX17_MOUSE - Experimental evidence at protein level: Swiss-Prot protein existence level 1. SNAREs, soluble N-ethylmaleimide-sensitive factor-attachment protein receptors, are essential proteins for fusion of cellular membranes. SNAREs localized on opposing membranes assemble to form a trans-SNARE complex, an extended, parallel four alpha-helical bundle that drives membrane fusion. STX17 is a SNARE of the autophagosome involved in autophagy through the direct control of autophagosome membrane fusion with the lysosome membrane. May also play a role in the early secretory pathway where it may ma
   1932..2156    +  polyA_signal   bGH poly(A) signal: bovine growth hormone polyadenylation signal
   2160..2181    +  promoter       SV40 promoter (fragment): SV40 enhancer and early promoter
   2202..2630    +  rep_origin     f1 ori (sequence partly withheld): f1 bacteriophage origin of replication; arrow indicates direction of (+) strand synthesis
   2644..2973    +  promoter       SV40 promoter: SV40 enhancer and early promoter
   3040..3831    +  CDS            neo: KKA2_KLEPN - Also known as kan, nptII. Experimental evidence at protein level: Swiss-Prot protein existence level 1. Resistance to kanamycin, neomycin, paromomycin, ribostamycin, butirosin and gentamicin B. From Klebsiella pneumoniae.
   3855..4013    +  CDS            ble (fragment): BLE_KLEPN - Experimental evidence at protein level: Swiss-Prot protein existence level 1. Binding protein with a strong affinity to the bleomycin family of antibiotics. Binds to CL990; an antimitotic-antibiotic compound. From Klebsiella pneumoniae.
   4008..4129    +  polyA_signal   SV40 poly(A) signal: SV40 polyadenylation signal
   4202..4218    -  protein_bind   lac operator: The lac repressor binds to the lac operator to inhibit transcription in E. coli. This inhibition can be relieved by adding lactose or isopropyl-β-D-thiogalactopyranoside (IPTG). lac repressor encoded by lacI
   4226..4256    -  promoter       lac promoter: promoter for the E. coli lac operon
   4271..4292    -  protein_bind   CAP binding site: CAP binding activates transcription in the presence of cAMP. E. coli catabolite activator protein
   4305..4397    -  CDS            lacI (fragment): lac repressor; lacI; The lac repressor binds to the lac operator to inhibit transcription in E. coli. This inhibition can be relieved by adding lactose or isopropyl-β-D-thiogalactopyranoside (IPTG).
   4580..5168    -  rep_origin     ori: high-copy-number ColE1/pMB1/pBR322/pUC origin of replication
   5339..6199    -  CDS            AmpR: β-lactamase; bla; confers resistance to ampicillin, carbenicillin, and related antibiotics
   6200..6304    -  promoter       AmpR promoter: bla
