[The description below was written by a language model from this plasmid's Addgene catalogue record and pLannotate feature annotations shown in this document.]
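Description:
pcDNA3.1_C-6His-Stx17 is a mammalian expression plasmid built on the commercial pcDNA3.1+C-6His backbone and carrying the mouse syntaxin 17 (Stx17) coding sequence, cloned between BamHI and EcoRI sites. It is maintained in E. coli as a high-copy plasmid through a ColE1/pUC-type origin and selected with ampicillin via the β-lactamase gene. An f1 origin is also present, which in principle permits single-stranded DNA production. For selection in mammalian cells, an SV40 early promoter drives a neomycin phosphotransferase cassette terminated by an SV40 polyadenylation signal, allowing G418 selection of stable transfectants.

The catalogue lists T7 as the promoter, but the feature table shows the standard pcDNA3.1 arrangement: the human CMV immediate-early enhancer and promoter lie upstream of a T7 promoter, followed by the Stx17 open reading frame and the bovine growth hormone polyadenylation signal. CMV would therefore drive expression in mammalian cells, while the T7 site serves for in vitro transcription and as a sequencing primer site. The record states that a 6xHis tag is fused to the C terminus of the insert. The automated annotation does not call this tag as a separate feature, though the annotated Stx17 CDS is slightly shorter than the stated 915 bp insert. Several small annotated fragments (HIV-1 LTR, ble, lacI, bom) appear to be partial matches to backbone sequence rather than functional elements. The sequenced record is also about a dozen bases shorter than the catalogued total size.

Stx17 is an autophagosomal SNARE that mediates autophagosome–lysosome fusion. The construct is thus suited to overexpressing His-tagged mouse Stx17 in cultured mammalian cells, with the tag available for detection or affinity pull-down, although the record gives no specific application.
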