Addgene plasmid #112259: pcDNA3.1_C-6His-Stx17
Purpose: C-term His tagged pcDNA3.1 vector expressing mouse Stx17 (syntaxin 17)
Depositing lab: Madhulika Tripathi. Depositing organization: Duke-NUS Medical School.
Backbone
  Vector backbone: pcDNA3.1+C-6His
  Backbone manufacturer: Genescript
  Backbone size w/o insert (bp): 5432
  Total vector size (bp): 6347
  Vector type: Mammalian Expression
  Selectable markers: Neomycin (select with G418)
Growth in bacteria
  Bacterial resistance: Ampicillin, 100 μg/mL
  Growth temperature: 37°C
  Growth strain: DH5alpha
  Copy number: High Copy
Gene/Insert
  Gene/Insert name: syntaxin 17 (alt name: STX17)
  Species: M. musculus (mouse)
  Insert size (bp): 915
  Entrez Gene: Stx17 (a.k.a. 4833418L03Rik, 6330411F21Rik, 9030425C21Rik, AW048351)
  Promoter: T7
  Tag / fusion protein: 6His Tag (C terminal on insert)
  Cloning method: Restriction Enzyme; 5′ cloning site BamH1 (unknown if destroyed); 3′ cloning site EcoR1 (unknown if destroyed)
  Sequencing primers: 5′ TAATACGACTCACTATAGgg
Terms and licenses: Academic/Nonprofit Terms; Industry Terms: Not Available to Industry
How to cite: pcDNA3.1_C-6His-Stx17 was a gift from Madhulika Tripathi (Addgene plasmid # 112259 ; http://n2t.net/addgene:112259 ; RRID:Addgene_112259)
