>Addgene plasmid #112259 | pcDNA3.1_C-6His-Stx17 | depositor partial sequence | sequence record 211592 | Gene name: Stx17_syntaxin_17, Length: 915 bp, Additional 5' sequence: GGATCC, Additional 3' sequence: GAATTC,
ATGTCAGAGGACGAGGAGAAAGTGAAGCTGCGGAGACTGGAGCCTGCCATTCAGAAGTTTACCAAGATTG
TCATCCCCACAGACCTGGAGCGGCTGCGCAAGCACCAGATCAACATCGAGAAGTACCAGAGGTGCAGAAT
CTGGGACAAGCTGCACGAGGAGCACATCAACGCTGGAAGGACAGTGCAGCAGCTGCGGTCCAACATCCGC
GAGATGGAGAAGCTGTGCCTGAAGGTGCACAAGGACGATCTGGTGCTGCTGAAGAGGATGATCGATCCTG
TGAAGGAGGCCGCTGCCACCGCCACAGCTGAGTTCCTGCAGCTGCACCTGGAGTCTGTGGAGGAGCTGAA
GAAGCAGGTGAACGACGAGGAGCTGCTGCAGCCATCCCTGACCAGATCTACCACAGTGGATGGAGTGCTG
CACACAGGAGAGGCTGAGGCTGCTTCTCAGAGCCTGACCCAGATCTACGCTCTGCCCGAGATCCCTCAGG
ACCAGAACGCTGCCGAGAGCTGGGAGACACTGGAGGCCGACCTGATCGAGCTGAGCCACCTGGTGACCGA
TATGTCCCTGCTGGTGAGCTCCCAGCAGGAGAAGATCGACTCTATCGCCGATCACGTGAACAGCGCCGCC
GTGAACGTGGAGGAGGGAACAAAGAACCTGCAGAAGGCTGCCAAGTACAAGCTGGCTGCCCTGCCAGTGG
CTGGCGCTCTGATCGGAGGAGTGGTGGGAGGACCAATCGGACTGCTGGCTGGCTTCAAGGTGGCTGGAAT
CGCTGCCGCTCTGGGAGGAGGCGTGCTGGGCTTTACCGGAGGCAAGCTGATCCAGAGGAGAAAGCAGAAG
ATGATGGAGAAACTCACATCATCCTGCCCAGACCTGCCCTCACAGTCAGATAAGAAGAGAAGC
